Addgene plasmid #171755: pLIC-His-GBAi
Purpose: For the expression of His-GBAi in bacteria
Depositing lab: Mikel Garcia-Marcos. Depositing organization: Boston University Medical Campus. Publication: Specific inhibition of GPCR-independent G protein signaling by a rationally engineered protein. Leyme A, Marivin A, Maziarz M, DiGiacomo V, Papakonstantinou MP, Patel PP, Blanco-Canosa JB, Walawalkar IA, Rodriguez-Davila G, Dominguez I, Garcia-Marcos M. Proc Natl Acad Sci U S A. 2017 Nov 28;114(48):E10319-E10328. doi: 10.1073/pnas.1707992114. Epub 2017 Nov 13. PubMed 29133411.
Backbone
  Vector backbone: pLIC-His
  Backbone size w/o insert (bp): 6000
  Vector type: Bacterial Expression
Growth in bacteria
  Bacterial resistance: Ampicillin, 100 μg/mL
  Growth temperature: 37°C
  Growth strain: DH5alpha
  Copy number: High Copy
Gene/Insert
  Gene/Insert name: GBAi
  Species: R. norvegicus (rat), Synthetic
  Insert size (bp): 960
  Tag / fusion protein: His (N terminal on backbone)
  Cloning method: Ligation Independent Cloning
  Sequencing primers: 5′ CMV-F
Terms and licenses: Academic/Nonprofit Terms; Industry Terms: Not Available to Industry
How to cite: pLIC-His-GBAi was a gift from Mikel Garcia-Marcos (Addgene plasmid # 171755 ; http://n2t.net/addgene:171755 ; RRID:Addgene_171755)
