[The description below was written by a language model from this plasmid's Addgene catalogue record and pLannotate feature annotations shown in this document.]
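Description:
pLIC-His-GBAi is a bacterial expression plasmid built on the pLIC-His backbone, a pET-style, T7-driven vector adapted for ligation-independent cloning. It is meant for producing His-tagged GBAi protein in E. coli. The sequenced record is about 6.25 kb. The plasmid is maintained through a ColE1/pMB1-type origin and selected with ampicillin via the β-lactamase gene. The catalogue lists it as high copy, but the feature table also shows the pBR322-derived bom site and a rop gene, which normally moderates copy number. A partial f1 origin and leftover tetracycline-resistance gene fragments are also annotated; these appear to be backbone remnants rather than functional markers.

The expression cassette consists of a T7 promoter followed directly by a lac operator, the T7 gene 10 ribosome binding site, the coding region and a T7 terminator. A plasmid-borne lacI gene supplies the repressor. Transcription therefore requires a host that provides T7 RNA polymerase and is induced with IPTG.

The 960 bp insert is annotated as a fragment of rat Gnai3, the Gαi3 subunit of heterotrimeric G proteins. The catalogue gives its species as rat and synthetic, which fits an engineered Gαi3-derived protein, but the record does not list the specific modifications. The associated publication title describes a rationally engineered protein that specifically inhibits GPCR-independent G protein signaling.

The His tag is recorded as N-terminal and supplied by the backbone, although the feature table does not annotate it in the stretch between the ribosome binding site and the insert. The table instead marks short His-tag and T7 gene 10-like fragments downstream of the insert, and the record does not show whether these are translated. The recorded purpose is bacterial expression of His-GBAi; the tag would allow metal-affinity purification of the recombinant protein.
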