Features (pLannotate 1.2.2; 19 found; start..end, strand, type, name):
   1004..1081    -  promoter       lacI promoter: lacI
   1089..1368    -  CDS            TcR (fragment): tetracycline efflux protein; tet; confers resistance to tetracycline
   1394..1412    +  promoter       T7 promoter: promoter for bacteriophage T7 RNA polymerase
   1413..1437    +  protein_bind   lac operator: The lac repressor binds to the lac operator to inhibit transcription in E. coli. This inhibition can be relieved by adding lactose or isopropyl-β-D-thiogalactopyranoside (IPTG). lac repressor encoded by lacI
   1452..1474    +  RBS            RBS: efficient ribosome binding site from bacteriophage T7 gene 10 (Olins and Rangwala, 1989)
   1554..2513    +  CDS            Gnai3 (fragment): GNAI3_RAT - Also known as Gnai-3. Experimental evidence at protein level: Swiss-Prot protein existence level 1. Heterotrimeric guanine nucleotide-binding proteins (G proteins) function as transducers downstream of G protein-coupled receptors (GPCRs) in numerous signaling cascades. The alpha chain contains the guanine nucleotide binding site and alternates between an active, GTP-bound state and an inactive, GDP-bound state. Signaling by an activated GPCR promotes GDP release and GTP binding. The alpha subunit has a low GTPase activity that converts bound GTP to GDP, thereby terminating the sign
   2582..2599    +  CDS            9xHis (fragment): 9xHis affinity tag
   2609..2658    +  CDS            SET1 (fragment): solubility-enhancement tag derived from T7 phage gene 10B
   2666..2713    +  terminator     T7 terminator: transcription terminator for bacteriophage T7 RNA polymerase
   2750..2980    +  rep_origin     f1 ori (fragment) (sequence partly withheld): f1 bacteriophage origin of replication; arrow indicates direction of (+) strand synthesis
   3023..3126    +  promoter       AmpR promoter: bla
   3127..3987    +  CDS            AmpR: β-lactamase; bla; confers resistance to ampicillin, carbenicillin, and related antibiotics
   4158..4746    +  rep_origin     ori: high-copy-number ColE1/pMB1/pBR322/pUC origin of replication
   4932..5071    -  misc_feature   bom: basis of mobility region from pBR322
   5173..5364    -  CDS            rop: Rop protein, which maintains plasmids at low copy number; rop
   5381..5761    +  CDS            YPB1_ECOLX: Protein predicted: Swiss-Prot protein existence level 4. From Escherichia coli.
   5833..6124    -  CDS            TcR (fragment): tetracycline efflux protein; tet; confers resistance to tetracycline
   6139..6160    -  protein_bind   CAP binding site: CAP binding activates transcription in the presence of cAMP. E. coli catabolite activator protein
   6173..1003    -  CDS            lacI (across the origin): lac repressor; lacI; The lac repressor binds to the lac operator to inhibit transcription in E. coli. This inhibition can be relieved by adding lactose or isopropyl-β-D-thiogalactopyranoside (IPTG).
>Addgene plasmid #171755 | pLIC-His-GBAi | addgene full sequence | sequence record 336408 | Addgene NGS Result
GCGTATTGGGCGCCAGGGTGGTTTTTCTTTTCACCAGTGAGACGGGCAACAGCTGATTGCCCTTCACCGC
CTGGCCCTGAGAGAGTTGCAGCAAGCGGTCCACGCTGGTTTGCCCCAGCAGGCGAAAATCCTGTTTGATG
GTGGTTAACGGCGGGATATAACATGAGCTGTCTTCGGTATCGTCGTATCCCACTACCGAGATATCCGCAC
CAACGCGCAGCCCGGACTCGGTAATGGCGCGCATTGCGCCCAGCGCCATCTGATCGTTGGCAACCAGCAT
CGCAGTGGGAACGATGCCCTCATTCAGCATTTGCATGGTTTGTTGAAAACCGGACATGGCACTCCAGTCG
CCTTCCCGTTCCGCTATCGGCTGAATTTGATTGCGAGTGAGATATTTATGCCAGCCAGCCAGACGCAGAC
GCGCCGAGACAGAACTTAATGGGCCCGCTAACAGCGCGATTTGCTGGTGACCCAATGCGACCAGATGCTC
CACGCCCAGTCGCGTACCGTCTTCATGGGAGAAAATAATACTGTTGATGGGTGTCTGGTCAGAGACATCA
AGAAATAACGCCGGAACATTAGTGCAGGCAGCTTCCACAGCAATGGCATCCTGGTCATCCAGCGGATAGT
TAATGATCAGCCCACTGACGCGTTGCGCGAGAAGATTGTGCACCGCCGCTTTACAGGCTTCGACGCCGCT
TCGTTCTACCATCGACACCACCACGCTGGCACCCAGTTGATCGGCGCGAGATTTAATCGCCGCGACAATT
TGCGACGGCGCGTGCAGGGCCAGACTGGAGGTGGCAACGCCAATCAGCAACGACTGTTTGCCCGCCAGTT
GTTGTGCCACGCGGTTGGGAATGTAATTCAGCTCCGCCATCGCCGCTTCCACTTTTTCCCGCGTTTTCGC
AGAAACGTGGCTGGCCTGGTTCACCACGCGGGAAACGGTCTGATAAGAGACACCGGCATACTCTGCGACA
TCGTATAACGTTACTGGTTTCACATTCACCACCCTGAATTGACTCTCTTCCGGGCGCTATCATGCCATAC
CGCGAAAGGTTTTGCGCCATTCGATGGTGTCCGGGATCTCGACGCTCTCCCTTATGCGACTCCTGCATTA
GGAAGCAGCCCAGTAGTAGGTTGAGGCCGTTGAGCACCGCCGCCGCAAGGAATGGTGCATGCAAGGAGAT
GGCGCCCAACAGTCCCCCGGCCACGGGGCCTGCCACCATACCCACGCCGAAACAAGCGCTCATGAGCCCG
AAGTGGCGAGCCCGATCTTCCCCATCGGTGATGTCGGCGATATAGGCGCCAGCAACCGCACCTGTGGCGC
CGGTGATGCCGGCCACGATGCGTCCGGCGTAGAGGATCGAGATCGATCTCGATCCCGCGAAATTAATACG
ACTCACTATAGGGGAATTGTGAGCGGATAACAATTCCCCTCTAGAAATAATTTTGTTTAACTTTAAGAAG
GAGATATACATATGCACCATCATCATCATCATTCTTCTGGTGTAGATCTGGGTACCGAGAACCTGTACTT
CCAATCCAATGCGGACGGAGAGAAAGCGGCCAAAGAAGTGAAGCTGCTGCTGCTCGGCGCTGGAGAATCT
GGTAAAAGTACTATTGTGAAACAGATGAAAATCATTCATGAGGATGGCTATTCCGAGGACGAGTGTAAGC
AGTATAAAGTTGTCGTCTACAGCAATACCATTCAGTCCATCATTGCAATCATAAGAGCCATGGGACGGTT
GAAGATTGATTTTGGGGAAGCTGCCAGAGCGGATGATGCCCGACAGTTATTTGTTTTAGCTGGCAGTGCT
GAGGAAGGAGTCATGACTTCAGAACTAGCAGGCGTGATTAAACGTTTATGGCGAGATGGCGGGGTGCAGG
CATGCTTCAGCAGGTCCAGGGAATATCAGCTCATTGATTCTGCTTCATATTACCTAAATGATTTGGATAG
AATATCCCAGACCAACTACATTCCAACTCAGCAAGATGTTCTTCGGACGAGAGTGAAGACTACAGGCATT
GTGGAGACCCACTTCACCTTCAAGGAGCTCTACTTCAAAATGTTTGATGTAGGTGCCCAAAGATCCGAAC
GGAAAAAGTGGATCCACTGTTTTGAGGGAGTGACAGCAATTATCTTTTGTGTGGCTCTCAGTGATTACGA
CCTTGTTCTGGCTGAGGACGAGGAAATGAACCGAATGCATGAAAGCATGAAATTGTTTGACAGCATTTGT
AACAACAAATGGTTTACAGACACTTCAATCATTCTCTTCCTTAATAAGAAAGACCTTTTTGAGGAAAAAA
TAAAGAGGAGTCCATTAACAATCTGTTATCCAGAATACACAGGTTCCAATACGTACGAAGAGGCAGCTGC
TTACATCCAGTGCCAGTTTGAAGATCTGAACCGAAGAAAGGACACCAAGGAGGTCTACACTCACTTTACC
TGTGCCACTGACACCAAAAACGTGCAGTTTGTTTTTGATGCTGTTACAGATGTCATCATTAAATAGCGCA
TTGGAAGTGGATAACGGATCCGAATTCGAGCTCCGTCGACAAGCTTGCGGCCGCACTCGAGCACCACCAC
CACCACCACTGAGATCCGGCTGCTAACAAAGCCCGAAAGGAAGCTGAGTTGGCTGCTGCCACCGCTGAGC
AATAACTAGCATAACCCCTTGGGGCCTCTAAACGGGTCTTGAGGGGTTTTTTGCTGAAAGGAGGAACTAT
ATCCGGATTGGCGAATGGG
[124 nt withheld, positions 2750-2873]
C
[91 nt withheld, positions 2875-2965]
AGGGTGATGGTTCACATTAACGCTTACAATTTAGGTGGCACTTTTCGGGGAAATGTGCGCGGAACCCCTA
TTTGTTTATTTTTCTAAATACATTCAAATATGTATCCGCTCATGAGACAATAACCCTGATAAATGCTTCA
ATAATTTGAAAAAGGAAGAGTATGAGTATTCAACATTTCCGTGTCGCCCTTATTCCCTTTTTTGCGGCAT
TTTGCCTTCCTGTTTTTGCTCACCCAGAAACGCTGGTGAAAGTAAAAGATGCTGAAGATCAGTTGGGTGC
ACGAGTGGGTTACATCGAACTGGATCTCAACAGCGGTAAGATCCTTGAGAGTTTTCGCCCCGAAGAACGT
TTTCCAATGATGAGCACTTTTAAAGTTCTGCTATGTGGCGCGGTATTATCCCGTATTGACGCCGGGCAAG
AGCAACTCGGTCGCCGCATACACTATTCTCAGAATGACTTGGTTGAGTACTCACCAGTCACAGAAAAGCA
TCTTACGGATGGCATGACAGTAAGAGAATTATGCAGTGCTGCCATAACCATGAGTGATAACACTGCGGCC
AACTTACTTCTGACAACGATCGGAGGACCGAAGGAGCTAACCGCTTTTTTGCACAACATGGGGGATCATG
TAACTCGCCTTGATCGTTGGGAACCGGAGCTGAATGAAGCCATACCAAACGACGAGCGTGACACCACGAT
GCCTGCAGCAATGGCAACAACGTTGCGCAAACTATTAACTGGCGAACTACTTACTCTAGCTTCCCGGCAA
CAATTAATAGACTGGATGGAGGCGGATAAAGTTGCAGGACCACTTCTGCGCTCGGCCCTTCCGGCTGGCT
GGTTTATTGCTGATAAATCTGGAGCCGGTGAGCGTGGGTCTCGCGGTATCATTGCAGCACTGGGGCCAGA
TGGTAAGCCCTCCCGTATCGTAGTTATCTACACGACGGGGAGTCAGGCAACTATGGATGAACGAAATAGA
CAGATCGCTGAGATAGGTGCCTCACTGATTAAGCATTGGTAACTGTCAGACCAAGTTTACTCATATATAC
TTTAGATTGATTTAAAACTTCATTTTTAATTTAAAAGGATCTAGGTGAAGATCCTTTTTGATAATCTCAT
GACCAAAATCCCTTAACGTGAGTTTTCGTTCCACTGAGCGTCAGACCCCGTAGAAAAGATCAAAGGATCT
TCTTGAGATCCTTTTTTTCTGCGCGTAATCTGCTGCTTGCAAACAAAAAAACCACCGCTACCAGCGGTGG
TTTGTTTGCCGGATCAAGAGCTACCAACTCTTTTTCCGAAGGTAACTGGCTTCAGCAGAGCGCAGATACC
AAATACTGTCCTTCTAGTGTAGCCGTAGTTAGGCCACCACTTCAAGAACTCTGTAGCACCGCCTACATAC
CTCGCTCTGCTAATCCTGTTACCAGTGGCTGCTGCCAGTGGCGATAAGTCGTGTCTTACCGGGTTGGACT
CAAGACGATAGTTACCGGATAAGGCGCAGCGGTCGGGCTGAACGGGGGGTTCGTGCACACAGCCCAGCTT
GGAGCGAACGACCTACACCGAACTGAGATACCTACAGCGTGAGCTATGAGAAAGCGCCACGCTTCCCGAA
GGGAGAAAGGCGGACAGGTATCCGGTAAGCGGCAGGGTCGGAACAGGAGAGCGCACGAGGGAGCTTCCAG
GGGGAAACGCCTGGTATCTTTATAGTCCTGTCGGGTTTCGCCACCTCTGACTTGAGCGTCGATTTTTGTG
ATGCTCGTCAGGGGGGCGGAGCCTATGGAAAAACGCCAGCAACGCGGCCTTTTTACGGTTCCTGGCCTTT
TGCTGGCCTTTTGCTCACATGTTCTTTCCTGCGTTATCCCCTGATTCTGTGGATAACCGTATTACCGCCT
TTGAGTGAGCTGATACCGCTCGCCGCAGCCGAACGACCGAGCGCAGCGAGTCAGTGAGCGAGGAAGCGGA
AGAGCGCCTGATGCGGTATTTTCTCCTTACGCATCTGTGCGGTATTTCACACCGCAATGGTGCACTCTCA
GTACAATCTGCTCTGATGCCGCATAGTTAAGCCAGTATACACTCCGCTATCGCTACGTGACTGGGTCATG
GCTGCGCCCCGACACCCGCCAACACCCGCTGACGCGCCCTGACGGGCTTGTCTGCTCCCGGCATCCGCTT
ACAGACAAGCTGTGACCGTCTCCGGGAGCTGCATGTGTCAGAGGTTTTCACCGTCATCACCGAAACGCGC
GAGGCAGCTGCGGTAAAGCTCATCAGCGTGGTCGTGAAGCGATTCACAGATGTCTGCCTGTTCATCCGCG
TCCAGCTCGTTGAGTTTCTCCAGAAGCGTTAATGTCTGGCTTCTGATAAAGCGGGCCATGTTAAGGGCGG
TTTTTTCCTGTTTGGTCACTGATGCCTCCGTGTAAGGGGGATTTCTGTTCATGGGGGTAATGATACCGAT
GAAACGAGAGAGGATGCTCACGATACGGGTTACTGATGATGAACATGCCCGGTTACTGGAACGTTGTGAG
GGTAAACAACTGGCGGTATGGATGCGGCGGGACCAGAGAAAAATCACTCAGGGTCAATGCCAGCGCTTCG
TTAATACAGATGTAGGTGTTCCACAGGGTAGCCAGCAGCATCCTGCGATGCAGATCCGGAACATAATGGT
GCAGGGCGCTGACTTCCGCGTTTCCAGACTTTACGAAACACGGAAACCGAAGACCATTCATGTTGTTGCT
CAGGTCGCAGACGTTTTGCAGCAGCAGTCGCTTCACGTTCGCTCGCGTATCGGTGATTCATTCTGCTAAC
CAGTAAGGCAACCCCGCCAGCCTAGCCGGGTCCTCAACGACAGGAGCACGATCATGCGCACCCGTGGGGC
CGCCATGCCGGCGATAATGGCCTGCTTCTCGCCGAAACGTTTGGTGGCGGGACCAGTGACGAAGGCTTGA
GCGAGGGCGTGCAAGATTCCGAATACCGCAAGCGACAGGCCGATCATCGTCGCGCTCCAGCGAAAGCGGT
CCTCGCCGAAAATGACCCAGAGCGCTGCCGGCACCTGTCCTACGAGTTGCATGATAAAGAAGACAGTCAT
AAGTGCGGCGACGATAGTCATGCCCCGCGCCCACCGGAAGGAGCTGACTGGGTTGAAGGCTCTCAAGGGC
ATCGGTCGAGATCCCGGTGCCTAATGAGTGAGCTAACTTACATTAATTGCGTTGCGCTCACTGCCCGCTT
TCCAGTCGGGAAACCTGTCGTGCCAGCTGCATTAATGAATCGGCCAACGCGCGGGGAGAGGCGGTTT
